Addgene plasmid #148003: pnEA-NpG-SpDCP1_X
Purpose: Bacterial Expression of SpDCP1
Depositing lab: Elisa Izaurralde. Depositing organization: Max Planck Institute for Developmental Biology. Publication: Structure of the Dcp2-Dcp1 mRNA-decapping complex in the activated conformation. Valkov E, Muthukumar S, Chang CT, Jonas S, Weichenrieder O, Izaurralde E. Nat Struct Mol Biol. 2016 Jun;23(6):574-9. doi: 10.1038/nsmb.3232. Epub 2016 May 16. PubMed 27183195.
Backbone
  Vector backbone: Unknown
  Vector type: Bacterial Expression
Growth in bacteria
  Bacterial resistance: Ampicillin, 100 μg/mL
  Growth temperature: 37°C
  Growth strain: DH5alpha
  Copy number: Low Copy
Gene/Insert
  Gene/Insert name: SpDCP1
  Species: S. pombe (fission yeast)
  Entrez Gene: dcp1 (a.k.a. SPBC3B9.21)
  Cloning method: Unknown
Terms and licenses: Academic/Nonprofit Terms; Industry Terms: Not Available to Industry
Depositor comments: codon optimized cDNA from GeneArt Plasmids from this collection were made available to the research community and donated after the lab closed. Please note that the sequence provided by the depositing laboratory may be theoretical/predicted or based on Sanger sequencing results. There may be discrepancies between sequencing results obtained by Addgene and the depositor sequence. If an Addgene verified sequence is not available, please contact before placing your order to request that our lab fully sequence the plasmid.
How to cite: pnEA-NpG-SpDCP1_X was a gift from Elisa Izaurralde (Addgene plasmid # 148003 ; http://n2t.net/addgene:148003 ; RRID:Addgene_148003)
