[The description below was written by a language model from this plasmid's Addgene catalogue record and pLannotate feature annotations shown in this document.]
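Description:
pnEA-NpG-SpDCP1_X is a 6,756 nt bacterial expression plasmid for producing the Schizosaccharomyces pombe decapping protein Dcp1 in E. coli. The catalogue lists the backbone as unknown, but the annotated features show a pET/pBR322-style layout. These include a ColE1/pMB1-type origin accompanied by the bom mobility region and the rop gene, which holds copy number down and agrees with the low-copy designation. An ampicillin resistance cassette (bla with its own promoter) provides selection. Several fragments of the tetracycline efflux gene and its promoter flank the lacI and expression cassettes. They appear to be non-functional remnants of the pBR322 ancestor, interrupted by these insertions.

The expression cassette runs from a T7 promoter with an adjacent lac operator, followed by the phage T7 gene 10 ribosome binding site. A plasmid-borne lacI gene supplies repressor, so transcription depends on a host providing T7 RNA polymerase and is inducible with IPTG. The reading frame begins with Schistosoma japonicum glutathione S-transferase, placed upstream of the dcp1 coding sequence. This gives an N-terminal GST fusion suited to glutathione affinity purification. A short gap separates the two annotated regions, but the record does not say whether it holds a protease cleavage site. The depositor notes that the dcp1 insert is a codon-optimised synthetic cDNA. A short fragment annotated as a T7 gene 10-derived sequence lies between the insert and the T7 terminator and is probably vector remnant rather than a deliberate tag.

The associated publication concerns the structure of the Dcp2–Dcp1 mRNA-decapping complex, so the plasmid was likely made to supply recombinant Dcp1 for structural and biochemical work. The deposited sequence may be theoretical rather than fully verified.
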