Features (pLannotate 1.2.2; 20 found; start..end, strand, type, name):
    104..208     +  promoter       AmpR promoter: bla
    209..1069    +  CDS            AmpR: β-lactamase; bla; confers resistance to ampicillin, carbenicillin, and related antibiotics
   1240..1828    +  rep_origin     ori: high-copy-number ColE1/pMB1/pBR322/pUC origin of replication
   2014..2156    -  misc_feature   bom: basis of mobility region from pBR322
   2258..2449    -  CDS            rop: Rop protein, which maintains plasmids at low copy number; rop
   2466..2846    +  CDS            YPB1_ECOLX: Protein predicted: Swiss-Prot protein existence level 4. From Escherichia coli.
   3088..3712    -  CDS            TcR (fragment): tetracycline efflux protein; tet; confers resistance to tetracycline
   3727..3748    -  protein_bind   CAP binding site: CAP binding activates transcription in the presence of cAMP. E. coli catabolite activator protein
   3761..4843    -  CDS            lacI: lac repressor; lacI; The lac repressor binds to the lac operator to inhibit transcription in E. coli. This inhibition can be relieved by adding lactose or isopropyl-β-D-thiogalactopyranoside (IPTG).
   4844..4921    -  promoter       lacI promoter: lacI
   4929..5208    -  CDS            TcR (fragment): tetracycline efflux protein; tet; confers resistance to tetracycline
   5230..5248    +  promoter       T7 promoter: promoter for bacteriophage T7 RNA polymerase
   5249..5273    +  protein_bind   lac operator: The lac repressor binds to the lac operator to inhibit transcription in E. coli. This inhibition can be relieved by adding lactose or isopropyl-β-D-thiogalactopyranoside (IPTG). lac repressor encoded by lacI
   5288..5310    +  RBS            RBS: efficient ribosome binding site from bacteriophage T7 gene 10 (Olins and Rangwala, 1989)
   5321..5971    +  CDS            GST: glutathione S-transferase from Schistosoma japonicum
   6019..6399    +  CDS            dcp1: DCP1_SCHPO - Experimental evidence at protein level: Swiss-Prot protein existence level 1. Component of the decapping complex necessary for the degradation of mRNAs, both in normal mRNA turnover and in nonsense- mediated mRNA decay. Removes the 7-methyl guanine cap structure from mRNA molecules, yielding a 5'-phosphorylated mRNA fragment and 7m-GDP. Decapping is the major pathway of mRNA degradation in yeast. It occurs through deadenylation, decapping and subsequent 5' to 3' exonucleolytic decay of the transcript body. From Schizosaccharomyces pombe (strain 972 / ATCC 24843) (Fission yeast).
   6440..6489    +  CDS            SET1 (fragment): solubility-enhancement tag derived from T7 phage gene 10B
   6497..6544    +  terminator     T7 terminator: transcription terminator for bacteriophage T7 RNA polymerase
   6567..6671    -  CDS            TcR (fragment): tetracycline efflux protein; tet; confers resistance to tetracycline
   6719..6747    -  promoter       tet promoter: E. coli promoter for tetracycline efflux protein gene
>Addgene plasmid #148003 | pnEA-NpG-SpDCP1_X | depositor full sequence | sequence record 290450 | Full Sequence
TTCTTGAAGACGAAAGGGCCTCGTGATACGCCTATTTTTATAGGTTAATGTCATGATAATAATGGTTTCT
TAGACGTCAGGTGGCACTTTTCGGGGAAATGTGCGCGGAACCCCTATTTGTTTATTTTTCTAAATACATT
CAAATATGTATCCGCTCATGAGACAATAACCCTGATAAATGCTTCAATAATATTGAAAAAGGAAGAGTAT
GAGTATTCAACATTTCCGTGTCGCCCTTATTCCCTTTTTTGCGGCATTTTGCCTTCCTGTTTTTGCTCAC
CCAGAAACGCTGGTGAAAGTAAAAGATGCTGAAGATCAGTTGGGTGCACGAGTGGGTTACATCGAACTGG
ATCTCAACAGCGGTAAGATCCTTGAGAGTTTTCGCCCCGAAGAACGTTTTCCAATGATGAGCACTTTTAA
AGTTCTGCTATGTGGCGCGGTATTATCCCGTGTTGACGCCGGGCAAGAGCAACTCGGTCGCCGCATACAC
TATTCTCAGAATGACTTGGTTGAGTACTCACCAGTCACAGAAAAGCATCTTACGGATGGCATGACAGTAA
GAGAATTATGCAGTGCTGCCATAACCATGAGTGATAACACTGCGGCCAACTTACTTCTGACAACGATCGG
AGGACCGAAGGAGCTAACCGCTTTTTTGCACAACATGGGGGATCATGTAACTCGCCTTGATCGTTGGGAA
CCGGAGCTGAATGAAGCCATACCAAACGACGAGCGTGACACCACGATGCCTGCAGCAATGGCAACAACGT
TGCGCAAACTATTAACTGGCGAACTACTTACTCTAGCTTCCCGGCAACAATTAATAGACTGGATGGAGGC
GGATAAAGTTGCAGGACCACTTCTGCGCTCGGCCCTTCCGGCTGGCTGGTTTATTGCTGATAAATCTGGA
GCCGGTGAGCGTGGGTCTCGCGGTATCATTGCAGCACTGGGGCCAGATGGTAAGCCCTCCCGTATCGTAG
TTATCTACACGACGGGGAGTCAGGCAACTATGGATGAACGAAATAGACAGATCGCTGAGATAGGTGCCTC
ACTGATTAAGCATTGGTAACTGTCAGACCAAGTTTACTCATATATACTTTAGATTGATTTAAAACTTCAT
TTTTAATTTAAAAGGATCTAGGTGAAGATCCTTTTTGATAATCTCATGACCAAAATCCCTTAACGTGAGT
TTTCGTTCCACTGAGCGTCAGACCCCGTAGAAAAGATCAAAGGATCTTCTTGAGATCCTTTTTTTCTGCG
CGTAATCTGCTGCTTGCAAACAAAAAAACCACCGCTACCAGCGGTGGTTTGTTTGCCGGATCAAGAGCTA
CCAACTCTTTTTCCGAAGGTAACTGGCTTCAGCAGAGCGCAGATACCAAATACTGTCCTTCTAGTGTAGC
CGTAGTTAGGCCACCACTTCAAGAACTCTGTAGCACCGCCTACATACCTCGCTCTGCTAATCCTGTTACC
AGTGGCTGCTGCCAGTGGCGATAAGTCGTGTCTTACCGGGTTGGACTCAAGACGATAGTTACCGGATAAG
GCGCAGCGGTCGGGCTGAACGGGGGGTTCGTGCACACAGCCCAGCTTGGAGCGAACGACCTACACCGAAC
TGAGATACCTACAGCGTGAGCTATGAGAAAGCGCCACGCTTCCCGAAGGGAGAAAGGCGGACAGGTATCC
GGTAAGCGGCAGGGTCGGAACAGGAGAGCGCACGAGGGAGCTTCCAGGGGGAAACGCCTGGTATCTTTAT
AGTCCTGTCGGGTTTCGCCACCTCTGACTTGAGCGTCGATTTTTGTGATGCTCGTCAGGGGGGCGGAGCC
TATGGAAAAACGCCAGCAACGCGGCCTTTTTACGGTTCCTGGCCTTTTGCTGGCCTTTTGCTCACATGTT
CTTTCCTGCGTTATCCCCTGATTCTGTGGATAACCGTATTACCGCCTTTGAGTGAGCTGATACCGCTCGC
CGCAGCCGAACGACCGAGCGCAGCGAGTCAGTGAGCGAGGAAGCGGAAGAGCGCCTGATGCGGTATTTTC
TCCTTACGCATCTGTGCGGTATTTCACACCGCATATATGGTGCACTCTCAGTACAATCTGCTCTGATGCC
GCATAGTTAAGCCAGTATACACTCCGCTATCGCTACGTGACTGGGTCATGGCTGCGCCCCGACACCCGCC
AACACCCGCTGACGCGCCCTGACGGGCTTGTCTGCTCCCGGCATCCGCTTACAGACAAGCTGTGACCGTC
TCCGGGAGCTGCATGTGTCAGAGGTTTTCACCGTCATCACCGAAACGCGCGAGGCAGCTGCGGTAAAGCT
CATCAGCGTGGTCGTGAAGCGATTCACAGATGTCTGCCTGTTCATCCGCGTCCAGCTCGTTGAGTTTCTC
CAGAAGCGTTAATGTCTGGCTTCTGATAAAGCGGGCCATGTTAAGGGCGGTTTTTTCCTGTTTGGTCACT
GATGCCTCCGTGTAAGGGGGATTTCTGTTCATGGGGGTAATGATACCGATGAAACGAGAGAGGATGCTCA
CGATACGGGTTACTGATGATGAACATGCCCGGTTACTGGAACGTTGTGAGGGTAAACAACTGGCGGTATG
GATGCGGCGGGACCAGAGAAAAATCACTCAGGGTCAATGCCAGCGCTTCGTTAATACAGATGTAGGTGTT
CCACAGGGTAGCCAGCAGCATCCTGCGATGCAGATCCGGAACATAATGGTGCAGGGCGCTGACTTCCGCG
TTTCCAGACTTTACGAAACACGGAAACCGAAGACCATTCATGTTGTTGCTCAGGTCGCAGACGTTTTGCA
GCAGCAGTCGCTTCACGTTCGCTCGCGTATCGGTGATTCATTCTGCTAACCAGTAAGGCAACCCCGCCAG
CCTAGCCGGGTCCTCAACGACAGGAGCACGATCATGCGCACCCGTGGCCAGGACCCAACGCTGCCCGAGA
TGCGCCGCGTGCGGCTGCTGGAGATGGCGGACGCGATGGATATGTTCTGCCAAGGGTTGGTTTGCGCATT
CACAGTTCTCCGCAAGAATTGATTGGCTCCAATTCTTGGAGTGGTGAATCCGTTAGCGAGGTGCCGCCGG
CTTCCATTCAGGTCGAGGTGGCCCGGCTCCATGCACCGCGACGCAACGCGGGGAGGCAGACAAGGTATAG
GGCGGCGCCTACAATCCATGCCAACCCGTTCCATGTGCTCGCCGAGGCGGCATAAATCGCCGTGACGATC
AGCGGTCCAGTGATCGAAGTTAGGCTGGTAAGAGCCGCGAGCGATCCTTGAAGCTGTCCCTGATGGTCGT
CATCTACCTGCCTGGACAGCATGGCCTGCAACGCGGGCATCCCGATGCCGCCGGAAGCGAGAAGAATCAT
AATGGGGAAGGCCATCCAGCCTCGCGTCGCGAACGCCAGCAAGACGTAGCCCAGCGCGTCGGCCGCCATG
CCGGCGATAATGGCCTGCTTCTCGCCGAAACGTTTGGTGGCGGGACCAGTGACGAAGGCTTGAGCGAGGG
CGTGCAAGATTCCGAATACCGCAAGCGACAGGCCGATCATCGTCGCGCTCCAGCGAAAGCGGTCCTCGCC
GAAAATGACCCAGAGCGCTGCCGGCACCTGTCCTACGAGTTGCATGATAAAGAAGACAGTCATAAGTGCG
GCGACGATAGTCATGCCCCGCGCCCACCGGAAGGAGCTGACTGGGTTGAAGGCTCTCAAGGGCATCGGTC
GAGATCCCGGTGCCTAATGAGTGAGCTAACTTACATTAATTGCGTTGCGCTCACTGCCCGCTTTCCAGTC
GGGAAACCTGTCGTGCCAGCTGCATTAATGAATCGGCCAACGCGCGGGGAGAGGCGGTTTGCGTATTGGG
CGCCAGGGTGGTTTTTCTTTTCACCAGTGAGACGGGCAACAGCTGATTGCCCTTCACCGCCTGGCCCTGA
GAGAGTTGCAGCAAGCGGTCCACGCTGGTTTGCCCCAGCAGGCGAAAATCCTGTTTGATGGTGGTTAACG
GCGGGATATAACATGAGCTGTCTTCGGTATCGTCGTATCCCACTACCGAGATATCCGCACCAACGCGCAG
CCCGGACTCGGTAATGGCGCGCATTGCGCCCAGCGCCATCTGATCGTTGGCAACCAGCATCGCAGTGGGA
ACGATGCCCTCATTCAGCATTTGCATGGTTTGTTGAAAACCGGACATGGCACTCCAGTCGCCTTCCCGTT
CCGCTATCGGCTGAATTTGATTGCGAGTGAGATATTTATGCCAGCCAGCCAGACGCAGACGCGCCGAGAC
AGAACTTAATGGGCCCGCTAACAGCGCGATTTGCTGGTGACCCAATGCGACCAGATGCTCCACGCCCAGT
CGCGTACCGTCTTCATGGGAGAAAATAATACTGTTGATGGGTGTCTGGTCAGAGACATCAAGAAATAACG
CCGGAACATTAGTGCAGGCAGCTTCCACAGCAATGGCATCCTGGTCATCCAGCGGATAGTTAATGATCAG
CCCACTGACGCGTTGCGCGAGAAGATTGTGCACCGCCGCTTTACAGGCTTCGACGCCGCTTCGTTCTACC
ATCGACACCACCACGCTGGCACCCAGTTGATCGGCGCGAGATTTAATCGCCGCGACAATTTGCGACGGCG
CGTGCAGGGCCAGACTGGAGGTGGCAACGCCAATCAGCAACGACTGTTTGCCCGCCAGTTGTTGTGCCAC
GCGGTTGGGAATGTAATTCAGCTCCGCCATCGCCGCTTCCACTTTTTCCCGCGTTTTCGCAGAAACGTGG
CTGGCCTGGTTCACCACGCGGGAAACGGTCTGATAAGAGACACCGGCATACTCTGCGACATCGTATAACG
TTACTGGTTTCACATTCACCACCCTGAATTGACTCTCTTCCGGGCGCTATCATGCCATACCGCGAAAGGT
TTTGCGCCATTCGATGGTGTCCGGGATCTCGACGCTCTCCCTTATGCGACTCCTGCATTAGGAAGCAGCC
CAGTAGTAGGTTGAGGCCGTTGAGCACCGCCGCCGCAAGGAATGGTGCATGCAAGGAGATGGCGCCCAAC
AGTCCCCCGGCCACGGGGCCTGCCACCATACCCACGCCGAAACAAGCGCTCATGAGCCCGAAGTGGCGAG
CCCGATCTTCCCCATCGGTGATGTCGGCGATATAGGCGCCAGCAACCGCACCTGTGGCGCCGGTGATGCC
GGCCACGATGCGTCCGGCGTAGAGGATCGAGATCTCGATCCCGCGAAATTAATACGACTCACTATAGGGG
AATTGTGAGCGGATAACAATTCCCCACTAGTAATAATTTTGTTTAACTTTAAGAAGGAGATATACCATGG
CCCCTATACTAGGTTATTGGAAAATTAAGGGCCTTGTGCAACCCACTCGACTTCTTTTGGAATATCTTGA
AGAAAAATATGAAGAGCATTTGTATGAGCGCGATGAAGGTGATAAATGGCGAAACAAAAAGTTTGAATTG
GGTTTGGAGTTTCCCAATCTTCCTTATTATATTGATGGTGATGTTAAATTAACACAGTCTATGGCCATCA
TACGTTATATAGCTGACAAGCACAACATGTTGGGTGGTTGTCCAAAAGAGCGTGCAGAGATTTCAATGCT
TGAAGGAGCGGTTTTGGATATTAGATACGGTGTTTCGAGAATTGCATATAGTAAAGACTTTGAAACTCTC
AAAGTTGATTTTCTTAGCAAGCTACCTGAAATGCTGAAAATGTTCGAAGATCGTTTATGTCATAAAACAT
ATTTAAATGGTGATCATGTAACCCATCCTGACTTCATGTTGTATGACGCTCTTGATGTTGTTTTATACAT
GGACCCAATGTGCCTGGATGCGTTCCCAAAATTAGTTTGTTTTAAAAAACGTATTGAAGCTATCCCACAA
ATTGATAAGTACTTGAAATCCAGCAAGTATATAGCATGGCCTTTGCAGGGCTGGCAAGCCACGTTTGGTG
GTGGCGACCATCCGCCAAAATCGGATGGTACCGGCAGCGGCCTGGAAGTTCTGTTCCAGGGGCCCCATAT
GGAAGATGAAAACATTCTGCGCAATGCAGTTAATCTGCAGGTTCTGAAATTCCACTATCCGGAAATTGAA
AGCATTATCGATATTGCAAGCCATGTTGCCGTGTATCAGTTTGATGTTGGTAGCCAGAAATGGCTGAAAA
CCAGCATTGAAGGCACCTTTTTTCTGGTTAAAGATCAGCGTGCACGTGTGGGTTATGTTATTCTGAATCG
TAATAGTCCGGAAAACCTGTACCTGTTTATTAACCATCCGAGCAATGTTCATCTGGTGGATCGTTATCTG
ATTCATCGTACCGAAAATCAGCATGTTGTTGGTCTGTGGATGTTTGATCCGAATGATATGAGCCGCATTT
TTAACATCGTTAAAGAAAGCCTGCTGCGCTAAGGATCCTAATAGTCTAGAGCTAGCCCTAGGAGATCCGG
CTGCTAACAAAGCCCGAAAGGAAGCTGAGTTGGCTGCTGCCACCGCTGAGCAATAACTAGCATAACCCCT
TGGGGCCTCTAAACGGGTCTTGAGGGGTTTTTTGCTGAAAGGAGGAACTATATCCGGATATCCCGCAAGA
GGCCCGGCAGTACCGGCATAACCAAGCCTATGCCTACAGCATCCAGGGTGACGGTGCCGAGGATGACGAT
GAGCGCATTGTTAGATTTCATACACGGTGCCTGACTGCGTTAGCAATTTAACTGTGATAAACTACCGCAT
TAAAGCTTATCGATGATAAGCTGTCAAACATGAGAA
